Addgene plasmid #51274: pCAG-roxSTOProx-ZsGreen
Purpose: Dre-responsive fluorescent reporter plasmid containing a STOP-cassette flanked by Dre-recognition sites (rox) followed by ZsGreen
Depositing lab: Pawel Pelczar. Depositing organization: University of Zurich. Publication: Binary recombinase systems for high-resolution conditional mutagenesis. Hermann M, Stillhard P, Wildner H, Seruggia D, Kapp V, Sanchez-Iranzo H, Mercader N, Montoliu L, Zeilhofer HU, Pelczar P. Nucleic Acids Res. 2014 Jan 9. 10.1093/nar/gkt1361 PubMed 24413561.
Backbone
  Vector backbone: pDIRECT
  Backbone manufacturer: CLONTECH
  Backbone size w/o insert (bp): 4814
  Vector type: Mammalian Expression
Growth in bacteria
  Bacterial resistance: Ampicillin, 100 μg/mL
  Growth temperature: 37°C
  Growth strain: Stbl2
  Copy number: High Copy
Gene/Insert
  Gene/Insert name: roxSTOProx-ZsGreen
  Promoter: CAG
  Cloning method: Restriction Enzyme; 5′ cloning site Esp3I (destroyed during cloning); 3′ cloning site Esp3I (destroyed during cloning)
  Sequencing primers: 5′ CATGCCTTCTTCTTTTTCCTAC; 3′ GGAAAGGACAGTGGGAGTGGC
Terms and licenses: Academic/Nonprofit Terms; Industry Terms: Not Available to Industry
How to cite: pCAG-roxSTOProx-ZsGreen was a gift from Pawel Pelczar (Addgene plasmid # 51274 ; http://n2t.net/addgene:51274 ; RRID:Addgene_51274)
