[The description below was written by a language model from this plasmid's Addgene catalogue record and pLannotate feature annotations shown in this document.]
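Description:
pCAG-roxSTOProx-ZsGreen is a mammalian expression plasmid that serves as a fluorescent reporter for Dre recombinase activity. It is built on the pDIRECT backbone and is maintained in E. coli through a high-copy ColE1/pUC-type origin, with ampicillin selection provided by the β-lactamase gene and its own promoter. The sequenced plasmid is 6,438 nt. An f1 origin and remnants of a lac cloning region (lacZα and lacI fragments, CAP site, lac promoter and operator) are also present as backbone carry-over. No mammalian selection marker is annotated.

The reporter cassette is driven by the CAG promoter, represented in the feature table by the CMV immediate-early enhancer and the chimeric chicken β-actin/rabbit β-globin intron. A short T7 promoter follows. Downstream lies the STOP cassette, annotated as three tandem repeats of an SV40 polyadenylation signal, each accompanied by a short large T antigen fragment that belongs to the same SV40 segment. These repeated terminators end transcription before it reaches the mammalian codon-optimised ZsGreen1 coding sequence, which is followed by a bGH poly(A) signal. According to the catalogue entry, the STOP cassette is flanked by rox sites, the recognition targets of Dre. These sites are not called by the automated annotation, so their exact positions are not given in the record.

When Dre is present, recombination between the rox sites excises the STOP cassette, placing ZsGreen directly under CAG control, so cells fluoresce green. The plasmid therefore provides a readout of Dre activity in transfected mammalian cells. It was deposited with work on binary recombinase systems for high-resolution conditional mutagenesis.
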