Features (pLannotate 1.2.2; 21 found; start..end, strand, type, name):
      9..388     +  enhancer       CMV enhancer: human cytomegalovirus immediate early enhancer
    668..1684    +  intron         chimeric intron: chimera between introns from chicken β-actin and rabbit β-globin
   1697..1715    +  promoter       T7 promoter: promoter for bacteriophage T7 RNA polymerase
   1824..1907    +  CDS            large T antigen (fragment): large T antigen from SV40 (simian virus 40)
   1930..2064    +  polyA_signal   SV40 poly(A) signal: SV40 polyadenylation signal
   2078..2161    +  CDS            large T antigen (fragment): large T antigen from SV40 (simian virus 40)
   2184..2318    +  polyA_signal   SV40 poly(A) signal: SV40 polyadenylation signal
   2332..2415    +  CDS            large T antigen (fragment): large T antigen from SV40 (simian virus 40)
   2438..2572    +  polyA_signal   SV40 poly(A) signal: SV40 polyadenylation signal
   2646..3341    +  CDS            ZsGreen1: Zoanthus green fluorescent protein mammalian codon-optimized
   3366..3590    +  polyA_signal   bGH poly(A) signal: bovine growth hormone polyadenylation signal
   3594..3615    +  promoter       SV40 promoter (fragment): SV40 enhancer and early promoter
   3661..3815    +  CDS            lacZα (fragment): LacZα fragment of β-galactosidase; lacZ fragment
   3846..4274    -  rep_origin     f1 ori (sequence partly withheld): f1 bacteriophage origin of replication; arrow indicates direction of (+) strand synthesis
   4301..4405    +  promoter       AmpR promoter: bla
   4406..5266    +  CDS            AmpR: β-lactamase; bla; confers resistance to ampicillin, carbenicillin, and related antibiotics
   5437..6025    +  rep_origin     ori: high-copy-number ColE1/pMB1/pBR322/pUC origin of replication
   6208..6300    +  CDS            lacI (fragment): lac repressor; lacI; The lac repressor binds to the lac operator to inhibit transcription in E. coli. This inhibition can be relieved by adding lactose or isopropyl-β-D-thiogalactopyranoside (IPTG).
   6313..6334    +  protein_bind   CAP binding site: CAP binding activates transcription in the presence of cAMP. E. coli catabolite activator protein
   6349..6379    +  promoter       lac promoter: promoter for the E. coli lac operon
   6387..6403    +  protein_bind   lac operator: The lac repressor binds to the lac operator to inhibit transcription in E. coli. This inhibition can be relieved by adding lactose or isopropyl-β-D-thiogalactopyranoside (IPTG). lac repressor encoded by lacI
>Addgene plasmid #51274 | pCAG-roxSTOProx-ZsGreen | addgene full sequence | sequence record 424090 | Addgene NGS Result
CCGGATTCGACATTGATTATTGACTAGTTATTAATAGTAATCAATTACGGGGTCATTAGTTCATAGCCCA
TATATGGAGTTCCGCGTTACATAACTTACGGTAAATGGCCCGCCTGGCTGACCGCCCAACGACCCCCGCC
CATTGACGTCAATAATGACGTATGTTCCCATAGTAACGCCAATAGGGACTTTCCATTGACGTCAATGGGT
GGAGTATTTACGGTAAACTGCCCACTTGGCAGTACATCAAGTGTATCATATGCCAAGTACGCCCCCTATT
GACGTCAATGACGGTAAATGGCCCGCCTGGCATTATGCCCAGTACATGACCTTATGGGACTTTCCTACTT
GGCAGTACATCTACGTATTAGTCATCGCTATTACCATGGTCGAGGTGAGCCCCACGTTCTGCTTCACTCT
CCCCATCTCCCCCCCCTCCCCACCCCCAATTTTGTATTTATTTATTTTTTAATTATTTTGTGCAGCGATG
GGGGCGGGGGGGGGGGGGGGGCGCGCGCCRGGGGGGGGGGGGGGGGGGGGGGGGGGGGGSGGGGSGRGGS
GGRGRGGKGCGGCGGCAGCCAATCAGAGCGGCGCGCTCCGAAAGTTTCCTTTTATGGCGAGGCGGCGGCG
GCGGCGGCCCTATAAAAAGCGAAGCGCGCGGCGGGCGGGAGTCGCTGCGCGCTGCCTTCGCCCCGTGCCC
CGCTCCGCCGCCGCCTCGCGCCGCCCGCCCCGGCTCTGACTGACCGCGTTACTCCCACAGGTGAGCGGGC
GGGACGGCCCTTCTCCTCCGGGCTGTAATTAGCGCTTGGTTTAATGACGGCTTGTTTCTTTTCTGTGGCT
GCGTGAAAGCCTTGAGGGGCTCCGGGAGGGCCCTTTGTGCGGGGGGAGCGGCTCGGGGGGTGCGTGCGTG
TGTGTGTGCGTGGGGAGCGCCGCGTGCGGCTCCGCGCTGCCCGGCGGCTGTGAGCGCTGCGGGCGCGGCG
CGGGGCTTTGTGCGCTCCGCAGTGTGCGCGAGGGGAGCGCGGCCGGGGGCGGTGCCCCGCGGTGCGGGGG
GGGCTGCGAGGGGAACAAAGGCTGCGTGCGGGGTGTGTGCGTGGGGGGGTGAGCAGGGGGTGTGGGCGCG
TCGGTCGGGCTGCAACCCCCCCTGCACCCCCCTCCCCGAGTTGCTGAGCACGGCCCGGCTTCGGGTGCGG
GGCTCCGTACGGGGCGTGGCGCGGGGCTCGCCGTGCCGGGCGGGGGGTGGCGGCAGGKGGGGGTGCCGGG
CGGGGCGGGGCCGCCYCGGGCCGGGGGGGGCTCGGGGGRGGGGCGCGGCGGCCCCCGGAGCGCCGGCGGC
TGTCGAGGCGCGGCGAGCCGCAGCCATTGCCTTTTATGGTAATCGTGCGAGAGGGCGCAGGGACTTCCTT
TGTCCCAAATCTGTGCGGAGCCGAAATCTGGGAGGCGCCGCCGCACCCCCTCTAGCGGGCGCGGGGCGAA
GCGGTGCGGCGCCGGCAGGAAGGAAATGGGCGGGGAGGGCCTTCGTGCGTCGCCGCGCCGCCGTCCCCTT
CTCCCTCTCCAGCCTCGGGGCTGTCCGCGGGGGGACGGCTGCCTTCGGGGGGGACGGGGCAGGGCGGGGT
TCGGCTTCTGGCGTGTGACCGGCGGCTCTAGAGCCTCTGCTAACCATGTTCATGCCTTCTTCTTTTTCCT
ACAGATCCTTAATTAATAATACGACTCACTATAGGGGGTCGACCCGCCACCTAACTTTAAATAATTGGCA
TTATTTAAAGTTATCGCGATGAATAAATGAAAGCTTGCAGATCTGCGACTCTAGAGGATCTGCGACTCTA
GAGGATCATAATCAGCCATACCACATTTGTAGAGGTTTTACTTGCTTTAAAAAACCTCCCACACCTCCCC
CTGAACCTGAAACATAAAATGAATGCAATTGTTGTTGTTAACTTGTTTATTGCAGCTTATAATGGTTACA
AATAAAGCAATAGCATCACAAATTTCACAAATAAAGCATTTTTTTCACTGCATTCTAGTTGTGGTTTGTC
CAAACTCATCAATGTATCTTATCATGTCTGGATCTGCGACTCTAGAGGATCATAATCAGCCATACCACAT
TTGTAGAGGTTTTACTTGCTTTAAAAAACCTCCCACACCTCCCCCTGAACCTGAAACATAAAATGAATGC
AATTGTTGTTGTTAACTTGTTTATTGCAGCTTATAATGGTTACAAATAAAGCAATAGCATCACAAATTTC
ACAAATAAAGCATTTTTTTCACTGCATTCTAGTTGTGGTTTGTCCAAACTCATCAATGTATCTTATCATG
TCTGGATCTGCGACTCTAGAGGATCATAATCAGCCATACCACATTTGTAGAGGTTTTACTTGCTTTAAAA
AACCTCCCACACCTCCCCCTGAACCTGAAACATAAAATGAATGCAATTGTTGTTGTTAACTTGTTTATTG
CAGCTTATAATGGTTACAAATAAAGCAATAGCATCACAAATTTCACAAATAAAGCATTTTTTTCACTGCA
TTCTAGTTGTGGTTTGTCCAAACTCATCAATGTATCTTATCATGTCTGGATCCCCATCAAGCTGATCCGG
AACCCTTAATTAACTTTAAATAATTGGCATTATTTAAAGTTAGGCAGCCGCCACCATGGCCCAGTCCAAG
CACGGCCTGACCAAGGAGATGACCATGAAGTACCGCATGGAGGGCTGCGTGGACGGCCACAAGTTCGTGA
TCACCGGCGAGGGCATCGGCTACCCCTTCAAGGGCAAGCAGGCCATCAACCTGTGCGTGGTGGAGGGCGG
CCCCTTGCCCTTCGCCGAGGACATCTTGTCCGCCGCCTTCATGTACGGCAACCGCGTGTTCACCGAGTAC
CCCCAGGACATCGTCGACTACTTCAAGAACTCCTGCCCCGCCGGCTACACCTGGGACCGCTCCTTCCTGT
TCGAGGACGGCGCCGTGTGCATCTGCAACGCCGACATCACCGTGAGCGTGGAGGAGAACTGCATGTACCA
CGAGTCCAAGTTCTACGGCGTGAACTTCCCCGCCGACGGCCCCGTGATGAAGAAGATGACCGACAACTGG
GAGCCCTCCTGCGAGAAGATCATCCCCGTGCCCAAGCAGGGCATCTTGAAGGGCGACGTGAGCATGTACC
TGCTGCTGAAGGACGGTGGCCGCTTGCGCTGCCAGTTCGACACCGTGTACAAGGCCAAGTCCGTGCCCCG
CAAGATGCCCGACTGGCACTTCATCCAGCACAAGCTGACCCGCGAGGACCGCAGCGACGCCAAGAACCAG
AAGTGGCACCTGACCGAGCACGCCATCGCCTCCGGCTCCGCCTTGCCCTGAACCGAGCTCGCTGATCAGC
CTCGACTGTGCCTTCTAGTTGCCAGCCATCTGTTGTTTGCCCCTCCCCCGTGCCTTCCTTGACCCTGGAA
GGTGCCACTCCCACTGTCCTTTCCTAATAAAATGAGGAAATTGCATCGCATTGTCTGAGTAGGTGTCATT
CTATTCTGGGGGGTGGGGTGGGGCAGGACAGCAAGGGGGAGGATTGGGAAGACAATAGCAGGCATGCTGG
GGATGCGGTGGGCTCTATGGCTTCTGAGGCGGAAAGAACCAGCTGGGGCTCGAGATCCACTAGTTCTAGC
CTCGAGGCTAGAGCGGCCGCCACTGGCCGTCGTTTTACAACGTCGTGACTGGGAAAACCCTGGCGTTACC
CAACTTAATCGCCTTGCAGCACATCCCCCTTTCGCCAGCTGGCGTAATAGCGAAGAGGCCCGCACCGATC
GCCCTTCCCAACAGTTGCGCAGCCTGAATGGCGAATGGAAATTGTAAGCGTTAATATTTTGTTAAAATTC
GCGTTAAATTTTTGTTAAATCAGCTCATTTTTTAACCAATAGGCCGAAATCGGCAAAATCCCTTATAAAT
CAAAAGAATAGACCGAGATAGGGT
[37 nt withheld, positions 3945-3981]
AAAGAACGTGGACTCCAACGTCAAAGG
[49 nt withheld, positions 4009-4057]
T
[91 nt withheld, positions 4059-4149]
G
[124 nt withheld, positions 4151-4274]
CAGGTGGCACTTTTCGGGGAAATGTGCGCGGAACCCCTATTTGTTTATTTTTCTAAATACATTCAAATAT
GTATCCGCTCATGAGACAATAACCCTGATAAATGCTTCAATAATATTGAAAAAGGAAGAGTATGAGTATT
CAACATTTCCGTGTCGCCCTTATTCCCTTTTTTGCGGCATTTTGCCTTCCTGTTTTTGCTCACCCAGAAA
CGCTGGTGAAAGTAAAAGATGCTGAAGATCAGTTGGGTGCACGAGTGGGTTACATCGAACTGGATCTCAA
CAGCGGTAAGATCCTTGAGAGTTTTCGCCCCGAAGAACGTTTTCCAATGATGAGCACTTTTAAAGTTCTG
CTATGTGGCGCGGTATTATCCCGTATTGACGCCGGGCAAGAGCAACTCGGTCGCCGCATACACTATTCTC
AGAATGACTTGGTTGAGTACTCACCAGTCACAGAAAAGCATCTTACGGATGGCATGACAGTAAGAGAATT
ATGCAGTGCTGCCATAACCATGAGTGATAACACTGCGGCCAACTTACTTCTGACAACGATCGGAGGACCG
AAGGAGCTAACCGCTTTTTTGCACAACATGGGGGATCATGTAACTCGCCTTGATCGTTGGGAACCGGAGC
TGAATGAAGCCATACCAAACGACGAGCGTGACACCACGATGCCTGTAGCAATGGCAACAACGTTGCGCAA
ACTATTAACTGGCGAACTACTTACTCTAGCTTCCCGGCAACAATTAATAGACTGGATGGAGGCGGATAAA
GTTGCAGGACCACTTCTGCGCTCGGCCCTTCCGGCTGGCTGGTTTATTGCTGATAAATCTGGAGCCGGTG
AGCGTGGGTCTCGCGGTATCATTGCAGCACTGGGGCCAGATGGTAAGCCCTCCCGTATCGTAGTTATCTA
CACGACGGGGAGTCAGGCAACTATGGATGAACGAAATAGACAGATCGCTGAGATAGGTGCCTCACTGATT
AAGCATTGGTAACTGTCAGACCAAGTTTACTCATATATACTTTAGATTGATTTAAAACTTCATTTTTAAT
TTAAAAGGATCTAGGTGAAGATCCTTTTTGATAATCTCATGACCAAAATCCCTTAACGTGAGTTTTCGTT
CCACTGAGCGTCAGACCCCGTAGAAAAGATCAAAGGATCTTCTTGAGATCCTTTTTTTCTGCGCGTAATC
TGCTGCTTGCAAACAAAAAAACCACCGCTACCAGCGGTGGTTTGTTTGCCGGATCAAGAGCTACCAACTC
TTTTTCCGAAGGTAACTGGCTTCAGCAGAGCGCAGATACCAAATACTGTTCTTCTAGTGTAGCCGTAGTT
AGGCCACCACTTCAAGAACTCTGTAGCACCGCCTACATACCTCGCTCTGCTAATCCTGTTACCAGTGGCT
GCTGCCAGTGGCGATAAGTCGTGTCTTACCGGGTTGGACTCAAGACGATAGTTACCGGATAAGGCGCAGC
GGTCGGGCTGAACGGGGGGTTCGTGCACACAGCCCAGCTTGGAGCGAACGACCTACACCGAACTGAGATA
CCTACAGCGTGAGCTATGAGAAAGCGCCACGCTTCCCGAAGGGAGAAAGGCGGACAGGTATCCGGTAAGC
GGCAGGGTCGGAACAGGAGAGCGCACGAGGGAGCTTCCAGGGGGAAACGCCTGGTATCTTTATAGTCCTG
TCGGGTTTCGCCACCTCTGACTTGAGCGTCGATTTTTGTGATGCTCGTCAGGGGGGCGGAGCCTATGGAA
AAACGCCAGCAACGCGGCCTTTTTACGGTTCCTGGCCTTTTGCTGGCCTTTTGCTCACATGTTCTTTCCT
GCGTTATCCCCTGATTCTGTGGATAACCGTATTACCGCCTTTGAGTGAGCTGATACCGCTCGCCGCAGCC
GAACGACCGAGCGCAGCGAGTCAGTGAGCGAGGAAGCGGAAGAGCGCCCAATACGCAAACCGCCTCTCCC
CGCGCGTTGGCCGATTCATTAATGCAGCTGGCACGACAGGTTTCCCGACTGGAAAGCGGGCAGTGAGCGC
AACGCAATTAATGTGAGTTAGCTCACTCATTAGGCACCCCAGGCTTTACACTTTATGCTTCCGGCTCGTA
TGTTGTGTGGAATTGTGAGCGGATAACAATTTCACACAGGAAACAGCTATGACCATGAGGCGCG
