>Addgene plasmid #51274 | pCAG-roxSTOProx-ZsGreen | addgene partial sequence | sequence record 98378 | pCAGGS5 5'-ggttcggcttctggcgtgtgacc-3'
CATGTTCATGCCTTCTTCTTTTTCCTACAGATCCTTAATTAATAATACGACTCACTATAGGGGGTCGACC
CGCCACCTAACTTTAAATAATTGGCATTATTTAAAGTTATCGCGATGAATAAATGAAAGCTTGCAGATCT
GCGACTCTAGAGGATCTGCGACTCTAGAGGATCATAATCAGCCATACCACATTTGTAGAGGTTTTACTTG
CTTTAAAAAACCTCCCACACCTCCCCCTGAACCTGAAACATAAAATGAATGCAATTGTTGTTGTTAACTT
GTTTATTGCAGCTTATAATGGTTACAAATAAAGCAATAGCATCACAAATTTCACAAATAAAGCATTTTTT
TCACTGCATTCTAGTTGTGGTTTGTCCAAACTCATCAATGTATCTTATCATGTCTGGATCTGCGACTCTA
GAGGATCATAATCAGCCATACCACATTTGTAGAGGTTTTACTTGCTTTAAAAAACCTCCCACACCTCCCC
CTGAACCTGAAACATAAAATGAATGCAATTGTTGTTGTTAACTTGTTTATTGCAGCTTATAATGGTTACA
AATAAAGCAATAGCATCACAAATTTCACAAATAAAGCATTTTTTTCACTGCATTCTAGTTGTGGTTTGTC
CAAACTCATCAATGTATCTTATCATGTCTGGATCTGCGACTCTAGAGGATCATAATCAGCCATACCACAT
TT
