>Addgene plasmid #51274 | pCAG-roxSTOProx-ZsGreen | addgene partial sequence | sequence record 98508 | BGH-rev 5'-TAGAAGGCACAGTCGAGG-3'
AGGCGGAGCCGGAGGCGATGGCGTGCTCGGTCAGGTGCCACTTCTGGTTCTTGGCGTCGCTGCGGTCCTC
GCGGGTCAGCTTGTGCTGGATGAAGTGCCAGTCGGGCATCTTGCGGGGCACGGACTTGGCCTTGTACACG
GTGTCGAACTGGCAGCGCAAGCGGCCACCGTCCTTCAGCAGCAGGTACATGCTCACGTCGCCCTTCAAGA
TGCCCTGCTTGGGCACGGGGATGATCTTCTCGCAGGAGGGCTCCCAGTTGTCGGTCATCTTCTTCATCAC
GGGGCCGTCGGCGGGGAAGTTCACGCCGTAGAACTTGGACTCGTGGTACATGCAGTTCTCCTCCACGCTC
ACGGTGATGTCGGCGTTGCAGATGCACACGGCGCCGTCCTCGAACAGGAAGGAGCGGTCCCAGGTGTAGC
CGGCGGGGCAGGAGTTCTTGAAGTAGTCGACGATGTCCTGGGGGTACTCGGTGAACACGCGGTTGCCGTA
CATGAAGGCGGCGGACAAGATGTCCTCGGCGAAGGGCAAGGGGCCGCCCTCCACCACGCACAGGTTGATG
GCCTGCTTGCCCTTGAAGGGGTAGCCGATGCCCTCGCCGGTGATCACGAACTTGTGGCCGTCCACGCAGC
CCTCCATGCGGTACTTCATGGTCATCTCCTTGGTCAGGCCGTGCTTGGACTGGGCCATGGTGGCGGCTGC
CTAACTTTAAATAATGCCAATTATTTAAAGTTAATTAAGGGTTCCGGATCAGCTTGATGGGGATCCAGAC
ATGATAAGATACATTGATGAGTTTGGACAAACCACAACTAGAATGCAGTGAAAAAAATGCTTTATTTGTG
AAA
